Addgene plasmid #100600: pDONR207-MpPHOT
Purpose: Gateway entry vector for MpPHOTOTROPIN
Depositing lab: Yutaka Kodama. Depositing organization: Utsunomiya University. Publication: Time Gating of Chloroplast Autofluorescence Allows Clearer Fluorescence Imaging In Planta. Kodama Y. PLoS One. 2016 Mar 30;11(3):e0152484. doi: 10.1371/journal.pone.0152484. eCollection 2016. PONE-D-15-51531 PubMed 27027881.
Backbone
  Vector backbone: pDONR207
  Vector type: Gateway entry vector
Growth in bacteria
  Bacterial resistance: Gentamicin, 10 μg/mL
  Growth temperature: 37°C
  Growth strain: DH5alpha
  Copy number: Unknown
Gene/Insert
  Gene/Insert name: MpPHOT
  Species: Marchantia polymorpha
  Insert size (bp): 3345
  Cloning method: Gateway Cloning
  Sequencing primers: 5′ TCGCGTTAACGCTAGCATGGATCTC; 3′ GTAACATCAGAGATTTTGAGACAC
Terms and licenses: Academic/Nonprofit Terms; Industry Terms: Not Available to Industry
How to cite: pDONR207-MpPHOT was a gift from Yutaka Kodama (Addgene plasmid # 100600 ; http://n2t.net/addgene:100600 ; RRID:Addgene_100600)
