[The description below was written by a language model from this plasmid's Addgene catalogue record and pLannotate feature annotations shown in this document.]
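Description:
pDONR207-MpPHOT is a Gateway entry clone built on the pDONR207 backbone. It carries the coding sequence of MpPHOT, the phototropin gene of the liverwort Marchantia polymorpha, as a recorded 3,345 bp insert within a 6,718 nt plasmid. The plasmid is propagated in E. coli from a high-copy ColE1/pUC-type origin. It is selected with gentamicin through the aacC1 gentamicin acetyltransferase gene, which is driven by the class 1 integron Pc promoter. Two separated kanamycin-resistance fragments flank this gentamicin cassette in the annotation. They appear to be remnants of a KanR gene interrupted by the gentamicin marker, and the record lists no kanamycin selection.

The insert sits between attL1 and attL2, the sites produced when a BP reaction places an attB-flanked fragment into the donor vector. rrnB T1 and T2 terminators lie upstream of the cloning region and help insulate it from read-through transcription from the backbone. The automated annotation labels part of the insert as PHOT2 by similarity to the rice protein. This reflects homology among phototropins, which are blue-light receptor kinases that regulate responses such as phototropism and chloroplast relocation, and it does not indicate a rice sequence. The similarity hit spans less than the full insert.

No promoter for expression in plants or other eukaryotes is annotated, as expected for an entry clone. The construct serves as a source for moving MpPHOT by LR recombination into destination vectors that supply promoters and tags. The record does not state whether a stop codon is retained, which would affect C-terminal fusions. The associated publication concerns fluorescence imaging in plants, which suggests use in fluorescent-protein fusion constructs.
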