Features (pLannotate 1.2.2; 11 found; start..end, strand, type, name):
     99..142     +  terminator     rrnB T1 terminator: Escherichia coli rrnB; transcription terminator T1 from the E. coli rrnB gene
    198..297     +  protein_bind   attL1: mutant version of attL; recombination site for the Gateway® LR reaction LR Clonase™
    981..3593    +  CDS            PHOT2: PHOT2_ORYSJ - Experimental evidence at protein level: Swiss-Prot protein existence level 1. Protein kinase that acts as a blue light photoreceptor in a signal-transduction pathway for phototropic responses. Regulates a wide range of physiological activities in plants that maximize the efficiency of photosynthesis, such as chloroplast relocations, stomata opening, and leaf expansion (By similarity). From Oryza sativa subsp. japonica (Rice).
   3646..3745    -  protein_bind   attL2: mutant version of attL; recombination site for the Gateway® LR reaction LR Clonase™
   3868..4494    +  CDS            KanR (fragment): aminoglycoside phosphotransferase; aph(3')-Ia; confers resistance to kanamycin in bacteria or G418 (Geneticin®) in eukaryotes
   4528..5061    -  CDS            GmR: gentamycin acetyltransferase; aacC1; confers resistance to gentamycin
   5250..5278    -  promoter       Pc promoter: intI1 (promoter lies within the coding sequence); class 1 integron promoter
   5256..5603    -  CDS            YPR2_ECOLX (fragment): Protein predicted: Swiss-Prot protein existence level 4. From Escherichia coli.
   5608..5792    +  CDS            KanR (fragment): aminoglycoside phosphotransferase; aph(3')-Ia; confers resistance to kanamycin in bacteria or G418 (Geneticin®) in eukaryotes
   5935..6523    +  rep_origin     ori: high-copy-number ColE1/pMB1/pBR322/pUC origin of replication
   6658..6685    -  terminator     rrnB T2 terminator: transcription terminator T2 from the E. coli rrnB gene
>Addgene plasmid #100600 | pDONR207-MpPHOT | addgene full sequence | sequence record 269256 | Addgene NGS Result
GTCCTGCCCGCCACCCTCCGGGCCGTTGCTTCACAACGTTCAAATCCGCTCCCGGCGGATTTGTCCTACT
CAGGAGAGCGTTCACCGACAAACAACAGATAAAACGAAAGGCCCAGTCTTCCGACTGAGCCTTTCGTTTT
ATTTGATGCCTGGCAGTTCCCTACTCTCGCGTTAACGCTAGCATGGATCTCGGGCCCCAAATAATGATTT
TATTTTGACTGATAGTGACCTGTTCGTTGCAACAAATTGATGAGCAATGCTTTTTTATAATGCCAACTTT
GTACAAAAAAGCAGGCTTCATGATGCCCTCCACGGATTCATCGTCTGCGAAGCCTTACAATCTGCGCAAG
CAAGGGGACACGCCCACAAAACCCGACGTGGGTCGAGACGCTCGAGGCTCTCTCGAAGTATTCGGCGGGG
CGCCACAAACCTCAGCATTGCTGTTCTCGAGGTCAGCTGCGGAAGATGCCTTGGCAGCGGCCGGAATTCG
ACCCTCGCAAATTCTGAGCCCCTCGGGCTCCGGCAGGCTTCTGCCCGCGCTCGGCCCGTTAGGGTCGGAC
GGACAGGCGCTGCCGCTGTCGCAGTCCATGCTCAAGGAGCGCGAGAAGCAAGTTCTGGGCACAGAGCGCG
GCGTGAGAACGGACTCGGGACGCGCCAGGGATCAAGTGGACAGGTGGCTGGCTACTGTCGACGAGCGCGC
TCCGCCTTCCAAAGGCTCGGCCAAGGAGCCGAGCACGGATTTCTCGTTGGACGACCTGGAGCTGCCATCT
TCCGGCGCTGCTGCTGGCCCAGGAGCCAGAGGCGCAGCAGCCTTGGCCTCGCCCGAATGGGCTGGGGCCA
AAGGCAAAGCTGTGGTCGAGAAGGAGCCGAGCGAAGTGGCCGGAGGAGGCTTCCAGGCGCCCGAAGGTGT
GTTTCCCCTGGGGGGCGACAAGGTGGTGCCCATGGTGTCGGGCCCGTCGGACTTGTCAGAGGAGGTGCAG
GCCGAGCGAGCCGCGCAATGGGGAGTGCTGATGAAGAGCACGGCAGATCTGGCCTCGACCGGCCGCGCGT
CCGGGTCCAAGGACGAGCGGATTTCGGCCTCCGGCATGTCCCGCAGAACTTCGGAAGGATCCGAAGGCGA
GGTTCCTCGTGTCTCTAGAGATTTGAAAGATGCTCTCGCTTCTTTCCAGCAGACCTTTGTGGTCTCGGAT
GCCACACGCACGGACTTCCCCATTCTGTATGCCAGTGCGGGATTTTTCGCCATGACAGGTTACACTCCCA
GAGAGGTCATCGGAAGAAACTGTCGATTTCTCCAGGGACCTGATACCGACCAAAGCGACATAGAGAGAAT
TCGAACTGCTCTCAAGGAGGGGAAGAGTTATTGTGGAAGACTTCTGAATTACAGGAAAGACGGAACTCCT
TTCTGGAACCTTCTGACAATTGCACCTATCAAGGACGACACTGGGAAAGTGCTCAAATACATTGGAATGC
AGGTCGAGGTCAGCAAATACACAGAAGGAAACAAGTCCAATGAAGTTCGGCCGAACGGAATGCCGGCTTC
ACTTATCAAATACGACGCTCGGCAGCAGGACAGAGCCACGAGTTCTGTTCAGGAACTGGTGGGAGCTTTG
AAACATCCTCACCAATCACCGCAAGATAAGCCCTCGGAAGGAGGCATGCAATCGATGTTTTCAGTTCCTC
CATTGAAAGACGAACTGCAGTTGAAGGTACCCTCACGCTTTTCAACGCAGTCGGTTGTCGCACTGCCGCT
CGAGGGTAGCCAATCGGCGAAAGCAAGGGCAAAAAGTGAGTCAGTGAGTCGACTGACCGATGTCCCAGAA
CAACCTGGAATGGCTGATGGCGGCCTTCGAGGGGGGCAGAGCCACCGCAGATCGTCGGGGTTGTTGCAAA
TGCTCAGGAAACCGAAATCACAACAGCCAGAAGCTGATGTCGTCGACATCGATGACTTGGACCTTGACGA
TGATGCCCCACAGACCATGGATGAGAGGCCAGAGAGTATTGATGACAGTGAGCGAGCCAAGGAAATTCGT
AGGGGAATGGATTTGGCCACAACGTTAGAGCGAATTGAGAAGAATTTCGTGATTACAGATCCTCGATTGC
CGGATAACCCCATTATTTTCGCATCCGACCACTTCTTAGAGTTAACGGAGTATACTCGAGAAGAAATTAT
CGGAAGAAATTGTCGGTTTCTGCAAGGGCCCGATACGGACATGGATGTTGTTCGGAAAATTAGTGATGCT
ATCAAACAACAGCAAAACATCACTGTTCAACTTCTGAATTACACCAAAGGCGGAAAACCGTTTTGGAATT
TGTTTCACTTGGAAGCAATGAAGGACAACAAGGGTGAGTTGCAATATTTTATCGGAGTCCAGCTCGATGG
AAGTGAGCACATCGAACCCATCAGGCGACGACTCTCCGAAAAGACTGAAGAGGAAGGCAAAAGGATTGTG
CAAGCTACAGCGAAGAATGTTGACGGAGCAGTGAGGGAGCTTCCAGATGCGAATATGAGCATCGAGGATT
TGTGGGCGAATCACTCTCGTGTTGTCTTTCCTAGGCCTCACAAACGTCAGAGTTCCACATGGCATGCCAT
GCGAAAGATACTCAGTTCTGGAGACAAATTGGGTCTCAACCACTTCAGGCCAATCAAACCTCTTGGTTGT
GGAGATACCGGCAGTGTACATCTGGTGGAGCTGAGAGGGACGAGTGAGTTCTATGCCATGAAAGCCATGG
ATAAGAATGTTATGGTGAATCGGAATAAGGTTCACCGTGCTCGGGCAGAGAGAGAAATTCTGGAGAAAAT
GGATCATCCGTTTTTGCCCACGTTATATGGCTCCTTCCAGACTAGGACACATGTGTGTCTCATCACCGAT
TTTTGTCCTGGTGGTGAGCTGTTCTTGCTTTTGGAAAGACAACCCCAGAAGAAGTTCCGTGAGGAGTCTG
CTAGGTTTTATGCAGCCGAGATTGTTCTTGCCCTCGAATATCTTCACTGCATGGGTGTTGTATACAGGGA
CCTGAAACCTGAAAACGTTCTGGTCCAAAAAGATGGGCATGTGCAGCTCACTGATTTCGACCTTTCCTTC
TTGACTGCCTCTCGTCCTCAGCTGCTGAAACCAGTCGTACCATCTGGCCGAAAGAATAGACGAGCAAGGG
AGAACCTACGACCAATCCTCCTTACAGAGCCAATAGCAAAGTCTAACTCCTTCGTTGGAACTGAGGAGTA
TATTGCGCCGGAAATTATCCTTGGTTTGGGACACAACAGCTCTGTAGATTGGTGGGCTCTAGGTATTCTT
CTGTACGAGATGTTATTTGGACGAACACCCTTTAGAGGACGCAACCGGCAAAGGACTTTCGCAAATGTTC
TGCATAAAGATCTTGCCTTCCCAAGCTCCATACCTGTAAGCTTGGCTGCCAAACAAGTTATTCGTGGGCT
GCTACAGAGAGATCCCAAGAAGAGGTTGGGGTCAGACAAGGGAGCCCACGACTTAAAACAACATCAATTC
TTCCGGGGCATCAATTGGCCTCTCATCCGCTGCATGACTCCTCCACCGCTAGAAACACCAATCTACCAAA
TCGGCAAAGAAGCGGACTCCAAAGACCTGGACTGGGAGGAGTTGGATCCCAGTGCCGCCTCATTTGATGA
ATATGACCCAGCTTTCTTGTACAAAGTTGGCATTATAAGAAAGCATTGCTTATCAATTTGTTGCAACGAA
CAGGTCACTATCAGTCAAAATAAAATCATTATTTGCCATCCAGCTGCAGCTCTGGCCCGTGTCTCAAAAT
CTCTGATGTTACATTGCACAAGATAAAAATATATCATCATGAACAATAAAACTGTCTGCTTACATAAACA
GTAATACAAGGGGTGTTATGAGCCATATTCAACGGGAAACGTCGAGGCCGCGATTAAATTCCAACATGGA
TGCTGATTTATATGGGTATAAATGGGCTCGCGATAATGTCGGGCAATCAGGTGCGACAATCTATCGCTTG
TATGGGAAGCCCGATGCGCCAGAGTTGTTTCTGAAACATGGCAAAGGTAGCGTTGCCAATGATGTTACAG
ATGAGATGGTCAGACTAAACTGGCTGACGGAATTTATGCCTCTTCCGACCATCAAGCATTTTATCCGTAC
TCCTGATGATGCATGGTTACTCACCACTGCGATCCCCGGAAAAACAGCATTCCAGGTATTAGAAGAATAT
CCTGATTCAGGTGAAAATATTGTTGATGCGCTGGCAGTGTTCCTGCGCCGGTTGCATTCGATTCCTGTTT
GTAATTGTCCTTTTAACAGCGATCGCGTATTTCGTCTCGCTCAGGCGCAATCACGAATGAATAACGGTTT
GGTTGATGCGAGTGATTTTGATGACGAGCGTAATGGCTGGCCTGTTGAACAAGTCTGGAAAGAAATGCAT
AAACTTTTGCCATTCTCACCGGATTCAGTCGTCACTCATGGTGATTTCTCACTTGATAACCTTATTTTTG
ACGAGGGGAAATTAGGCCGGGAAGCCGATCTCGGCTTGAACGAATTGTTAGGTGGCGGTACTTGGGTCGA
TATCAAAGTGCATCACTTCTTCCCGTATGCCCAACTTTGTATAGAGAGCCACTGCGGGATCGTCACCGTA
ATCTGCTTGCACGTAGATCACATAAGCACCAAGCGCGTTGGCCTCATGCTTGAGGAGATTGATGAGCGCG
GTGGCAATGCCCTGCCTCCGGTGCTCGCCGGAGACTGCGAGATCATAGATATAGATCTCACTACGCGGCT
GCTCAAACTTGGGCAGAACGTAAGCCGCGAGAGCGCCAACAACCGCTTCTTGGTCGAAGGCAGCAAGCGC
GATGAATGTCTTACTACGGAGCAAGTTCCCGAGGTAATCGGAGTCCGGCTGATGTTGGGAGTAGGTGGCT
ACGTCTCCGAACTCACGACCGAAAAGATCAAGAGCAGCCCGCATGGATTTGACTTGGTCAGGGCCGAGCC
TACATGTGCGAATGATGCCCATACTTGAGCCACCTAACTTTGTTTTAGGGCGACTGCCCTGCTGCGTAAC
ATCGTTGCTGCTGCGTAACATCGTTGCTGCTCCATAACATCAAACATCGACCCACGGCGTAACGCGCTTG
CTGCTTGGATGCCCGAGGCATAGACTGTACAAAAAAACAGTCATAACAAGCCATGAAAACCGCCACTGCG
CCGTTACCACCGCTGCGTTCGGTCAAGGTTCTGGACCAGTTGCGTGAGCGCATACGCTACTTGCATTACA
GTTTACGAACCGAACAGGCTTATGTCAACTGGGTTCGTGCCTTCATCCGTTTCCACGGTGTGCGTCACCC
GGCAACCTTGGGCAGCAGCGAAGTCGAGGCATTTCTGTCCTGGCTGGCGAACGAGCGCAAGGTTTCGGTC
TCCACGCATCGTCAGGCATTGGCGGCCTTGCTGTTCTTCTACGGCAAGGTGCTGTGCACGGATCTGCCCT
GGCTTCAGGAGATCGGAAGACCTCGGCCGTCGCGGCGCTTGCCGGTGGTGCTGACCCCGGATGAAGTGGT
TCGCATCCTCGGTTTTCTGGAAGGCGAGCATCGTTTGTTCGCCCAGGACTCTAGCTATAGTTCTAGTGGT
TGGCTACTAATAGGTTGTATTGATGTTGGACGAGTCGGAATCGCAGACCGATACCAGGATCTTGCCATCC
TATGGAACTGCCTCGGTGAGTTTTCTCCTTCATTACAGAAACGGCTTTTTCAAAAATATGGTATTGATAA
TCCTGATATGAATAAATTGCAGTTTCATTTGATGCTCGATGAGTTTTTCTAATCAGAATTGGTTAATTGG
TTGTAACACTGGCAGAGCATTACGCTGACTTGACGGGACGGCGCAAGCTCATGACCAAAATCCCTTAACG
TGAGTTTTCGTTCCACTGAGCGTCAGACCCCGTAGAAAAGATCAAAGGATCTTCTTGAGATCCTTTTTTT
CTGCGCGTAATCTGCTGCTTGCAAACAAAAAAACCACCGCTACCAGCGGTGGTTTGTTTGCCGGATCAAG
AGCTACCAACTCTTTTTCCGAAGGTAACTGGCTTCAGCAGAGCGCAGATACCAAATACTGTTCTTCTAGT
GTAGCCGTAGTTAGGCCACCACTTCAAGAACTCTGTAGCACCGCCTACATACCTCGCTCTGCTAATCCTG
TTACCAGTGGCTGCTGCCAGTGGCGATAAGTCGTGTCTTACCGGGTTGGACTCAAGACGATAGTTACCGG
ATAAGGCGCAGCGGTCGGGCTGAACGGGGGGTTCGTGCACACAGCCCAGCTTGGAGCGAACGACCTACAC
CGAACTGAGATACCTACAGCGTGAGCTATGAGAAAGCGCCACGCTTCCCGAAGGGAGAAAGGCGGACAGG
TATCCGGTAAGCGGCAGGGTCGGAACAGGAGAGCGCACGAGGGAGCTTCCAGGGGGAAACGCCTGGTATC
TTTATAGTCCTGTCGGGTTTCGCCACCTCTGACTTGAGCGTCGATTTTTGTGATGCTCGTCAGGGGGGCG
GAGCCTATGGAAAAACGCCAGCAACGCGGCCTTTTTACGGTTCCTGGCCTTTTGCTGGCCTTTTGCTCAC
ATGTTCTTTCCTGCGTTATCCCCTGATTCTGTGGATAACCGTATTACCGCTAGCCAGGAAGAGTTTGTAG
AAACGCAAAAAGGCCATCCGTCAGGATGGCCTTCTGCTTAGTTTGATGCCTGGCAGTTTATGGCGGGC
